Addgene plasmid #195382: FLAG-deltaP3-PTPN22
Purpose: Mammalian expression of a human PTPN22 mutant (lacking the P3 domain) with FLAG tag
Depositing lab: Patrick Concannon. Depositing organization: University of Florida.
Backbone
  Vector backbone: pCMV-Tag2
  Vector type: Mammalian Expression
Growth in bacteria
  Bacterial resistance: Kanamycin, 50 μg/mL
  Growth temperature: 37°C
  Growth strain: DH5alpha
  Copy number: Unknown
Gene/Insert
  Gene/Insert name: PTPN22
  Species: H. sapiens (human)
  Mutation: PTPN22 mutant lacking the P3 proline-rich domain
  Entrez Gene: PTPN22 (a.k.a. LYP, LYP1, LYP2, PEP, PTPN22.5, PTPN22.6, PTPN8)
  Tag / fusion protein: FLAG (N terminal on backbone)
  Cloning method: Restriction Enzyme; 5′ cloning site unknown (unknown if destroyed); 3′ cloning site unknown (unknown if destroyed)
Terms and licenses: Academic/Nonprofit Terms; Industry Terms: Not Available to Industry
How to cite: FLAG-deltaP3-PTPN22 was a gift from Patrick Concannon (Addgene plasmid # 195382 ; http://n2t.net/addgene:195382 ; RRID:Addgene_195382)
