[The description below was written by a language model from this plasmid's Addgene catalogue record and pLannotate feature annotations shown in this document.]
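Description:
FLAG-deltaP3-PTPN22 is a mammalian expression plasmid of about 6.7 kb built on the pCMV-Tag2 backbone. It carries a human PTPN22 coding sequence from which the P3 proline-rich domain has been deleted. The insert is driven by the human cytomegalovirus immediate-early enhancer and promoter. It is fused at its N terminus to a backbone-encoded FLAG epitope; the annotation software labels this short element as a fragment of 3xFLAG, which is consistent with a single FLAG tag. Transcripts are terminated by an SV40 polyadenylation signal, which lies downstream of residual SV40 small t intron and large T antigen fragments. T3 and T7 phage promoters and remnants of the pBluescript polylinker flank the insert. The restriction sites used for cloning are not recorded.

The plasmid replicates in E. coli from a high-copy ColE1/pUC-type origin and also carries an f1 origin for single-stranded DNA production. Selection relies on a dual-purpose NeoR/KanR cassette. The Tn5 aminoglycoside phosphotransferase sits behind both a bacterial bla promoter and the SV40 early promoter, and is followed by an HSV TK polyadenylation signal. It therefore confers kanamycin resistance in bacteria and can support G418 selection in mammalian cells.

PTPN22 (also called LYP) is a protein tyrosine phosphatase that negatively regulates T-cell receptor signalling by dephosphorylating kinases such as LCK and ZAP70. The record gives the purpose only as mammalian expression of this mutant. A FLAG-tagged deletion of this kind lends itself to detection or immunoprecipitation, and to comparison with wild-type protein to assess what the P3 motif contributes to PTPN22 interactions or function.
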