Features (pLannotate 1.2.2; 20 found; start..end, strand, type, name):
     67..370     +  enhancer       CMV enhancer: human cytomegalovirus immediate early enhancer
    371..574     +  promoter       CMV promoter: human cytomegalovirus (CMV) immediate early promoter
    620..638     +  promoter       T3 promoter: promoter for bacteriophage T3 RNA polymerase
    651..674     +  misc_feature   MCS (fragment): pBluescript multiple cloning site
    682..706     +  CDS            3xFLAG (fragment): three tandem FLAG® epitope tags
    721..3126    +  CDS            PTPN22 (sequence partly withheld): PTN22_HUMAN - Also known as PTPN8. Experimental evidence at protein level: Swiss-Prot protein existence level 1. Acts as negative regulator of T-cell receptor (TCR) signaling by direct dephosphorylation of the Src family kinases LCK and FYN, ITAMs of the TCRz/CD3 complex, as well as ZAP70, VAV, VCP and other key signaling molecules (PubMed:16461343, PubMed:18056643). Associates with and probably dephosphorylates CBL. Dephosphorylates LCK at its activating 'Tyr-394' residue (PubMed:21719704). Dephosphorylates ZAP70 at its activating 'Tyr-493' residue (PubMed:16461343). Dephosphorylates the immu
   3168..3190    +  misc_feature   MCS (fragment): pBluescript multiple cloning site
   3230..3248    -  promoter       T7 promoter: promoter for bacteriophage T7 RNA polymerase
   3258..3297    +  CDS            lacZα (fragment): LacZα fragment of β-galactosidase; lacZ fragment
   3307..3362    +  intron         small t intron (fragment): SV40 (simian virus 40) small t antigen intron
   3362..3499    +  CDS            large T antigen (fragment): large T antigen from SV40 (simian virus 40)
   3522..3643    +  polyA_signal   SV40 poly(A) signal: SV40 polyadenylation signal
   3677..4105    -  rep_origin     f1 ori (sequence partly withheld): f1 bacteriophage origin of replication; arrow indicates direction of (+) strand synthesis
   4132..4234    +  promoter       AmpR promoter: bla
   4238..4595    +  promoter       SV40 promoter: SV40 enhancer and early promoter
   4630..5424    +  CDS            NeoR/KanR: aminoglycoside phosphotransferase from Tn5; aph(3')-II (or nptII); confers resistance to neomycin, kanamycin, and G418 (Geneticin®)
   5445..5597    +  CDS            ble (fragment): BLE_KLEPN - Experimental evidence at protein level: Swiss-Prot protein existence level 1. Binding protein with a strong affinity to the bleomycin family of antibiotics. Binds to CL990; an antimitotic-antibiotic compound. From Klebsiella pneumoniae.
   5656..5703    +  polyA_signal   HSV TK poly(A) signal: herpes simplex virus thymidine kinase polyadenylation signal (Cole and Stacy, 1985)
   5794..5810    -  polyA_signal   bGH poly(A) signal (fragment): bovine growth hormone polyadenylation signal
   6032..6620    +  rep_origin     ori: high-copy-number ColE1/pMB1/pBR322/pUC origin of replication
>Addgene plasmid #195382 | FLAG-deltaP3-PTPN22 | addgene full sequence | sequence record 386187 | Addgene NGS Result
ATGCATTAGTTATTAATAGTAATCAATTACGGGGTCATTAGTTCATAGCCCATATATGGAGTTCCGCGTT
ACATAACTTACGGTAAATGGCCCGCCTGGCTGACCGCCCAACGACCCCCGCCCATTGACGTCAATAATGA
CGTATGTTCCCATAGTAACGCCAATAGGGACTTTCCATTGACGTCAATGGGTGGAGTATTTACGGTAAAC
TGCCCACTTGGCAGTACATCAAGTGTATCATATGCCAAGTACGCCCCCTATTGACGTCAATGACGGTAAA
TGGCCCGCCTGGCATTATGCCCAGTACATGACCTTATGGGACTTTCCTACTTGGCAGTACATCTACGTAT
TAGTCATCGCTATTACCATGGTGATGCGGTTTTGGCAGTACATCAATGGGCGTGGATAGCGGTTTGACTC
ACGGGGATTTCCAAGTCTCCACCCCATTGACGTCAATGGGAGTTTGTTTTGGCACCAAAATCAACGGGAC
TTTCCAAAATGTCGTAACAACTCCGCCCCATTGACGCAAATGGGCGGTAGGCGTGTACGGTGGGAGGTCT
ATATAAGCAGAGCTGGTTTAGTGAACCGTCAGATCCGCTAGCGATTACGCCAAGCTCGAAATTAACCCTC
ACTAAAGGGAACAAAAGCTGGAGCTCCACCGCGGTGGCGGCCGCCACCATGGATTACAAGGATGACGACG
ATAAGAGCCCGGGCGGA
[903 nt withheld, positions 718-1620]
CATTCTGGAACAGAGAGTCAAGCAAAGCATTGTATTCCTGAGAAAAATCACACTCTCCAAGCAGACTCTT
ATTCTCCTAATTTACCAAAAAGTACCACAAAAGCAGCAAAAATGATGAACCAACAAAGGACAAAAATGGA
AATCAAAGAATCTTCTTCCTTTGACTTTAGGACTTCTGAAATAAGTGCAAAAGAAGAGCTAGTTTTGCAC
CCTGCTAAATCAAGCACTTCTTTTGACTTTCTGGAGCTAAATTACAGTTTTGACAAAAATGCTGACACAA
CCATGAAATGGCAGACAAAGGCATTTCCAATAGTTGGGGAGCCTCTTCAGAAGCATCAAAGTTTGGATTT
GGGCTCTCTTTTGTTTGAGGGATGTTCTAATTCTAAACCTGTAAATGCAGCAGGAAGATATTTTAATTCA
AAGGTGCCAATAACACGGACCAAATCAACTCCTTTTGAATTGATACAGCAGAGAGAAACCAAGGAGGTGG
ACAGCAAGGAAAACTTTTCTTATTTGGAATCTCAACCACATGATTCTTGTTTTGTAGAGATGCAGGCTCA
AAAAGTAATGCATGTTTCTTCAGCAGAACTGAATTATTCACTGCCATATGACTCTAAACACCAAATACGT
AATGCCTCTAATGTAAAGCACCATGACTCTAGTGCTCTTGGTGTATATTCTTACATACCTTTAGTGGAAA
ATCCTTATTTTTCATCATGGCCTCCAAGTGGTACCAGTTCTAAGATGTCTCTTGATTTACCTGAGAAGCA
AGATGGAACTGTTTTTCCTTCTTCTCTGTTGCCAACATCCTCTACATCCCTCTTCTCTTATTACAATTCA
CATGATTCTTTATCACTGAATTCTCCAACCAATATTTCCTCACTATTGAACCAGGAGTCAGCTGTACTAG
CAACTGCTCCAAGGATAGATGATGAAATCCCCCCTCCACTTCCTGTACGGACACCTGAATCATTTATTGT
GGTTGAGGAAGCTGGAGAATTCTCACCAAATGTTCCCAAATCCTTATCCTCAGCTGTGAAGGTAAAAATT
GGAACATCACTGGAATGGGGTGGAACATCTGAACCAAAGAAATTTGATGACTCTGTGATACTTAGACCAA
GCAAGAGTGTAAAACTCCGAAGTCCTAAATCAGAACTACATCAAGATCGTTCTTCTCCCCCACCTCCTCT
CCCAGAAAGAACTCTAGAGTCCTTCTTTCTTGCCGATGAAGATTGTATGCAGGCCCAATCTATAGAAACA
TATTCTACTAGCTATCCTGACACCATGGAAAATTCAACATCTTCAAAACAGACACTGAAGACTCCTGGAA
AAAGTTTCACAAGGAGTAAGAGTTTGAAAATTTTGCGAAACATGAAAAAGAGTATCTGTAATTCTTGCGC
AGAATCTGTTCAGTCAAATAACTCCAGCTCATTTCTGAATTTTGGTTTTGCAAACCGTTTTTCAAAACCC
AAAGGACCAAGGAATCCACCACCAACTTGGAATATTTAATAAAACTCCAGATTTATAATAATATGGGCTG
CAAGTACACCTCGAGGGGGGGCCCGGTACCTTAATTAATTAAGGTACCAGGTAAGTGTACCCAATTCGCC
CTATAGTGAGTCGTATTACAATTCACTCGATCGCCCTTCCCAACAGTTGCGCAGCCTGAATGGCGAATGG
AGATCCAATTTTTAAGTGTATAATGTGTTAAACTACTGATTCTAATTGTTTGTGTATTTTAGATTCACAG
TCCCAAGGCTCATTTCAGGCCCCTCAGTCCTCACAGTCTGTTCATGATCATAATCAGCCATACCACATTT
GTAGAGGTTTTACTTGCTTTAAAAAACCTCCCACACCTCCCCCTGAACCTGAAACATAAAATGAATGCAA
TTGTTGTTGTTAACTTGTTTATTGCAGCTTATAATGGTTACAAATAAAGCAATAGCATCACAAATTTCAC
AAATAAAGCATTTTTTTCACTGCATTCTAGTTGTGGTTTGTCCAAACTCATCAATGTATCTTAACGCGTA
AATTGTAAGCGTTAATATTTTGTTAAAATTCGCGTTAAATTTTTGTTAAATCAGCTCATTTTTTAACCAA
TAGGCCGAAATCGGCAAAATCCCTTATAAATCAAAAGAATAGACCGAGATAGGGT
[37 nt withheld, positions 3776-3812]
AAAGAACGTGGACTCCAACGTCAAAGG
[49 nt withheld, positions 3840-3888]
T
[91 nt withheld, positions 3890-3980]
G
[124 nt withheld, positions 3982-4105]
CAGGTGGCACTTTTCGGGGAAATGTGCGCGGAACCCCTATTTGTTTATTTTTCTAAATACATTCAAATAT
GTATCCGCTCATGAGACAATAACCCTGATAAATGCTTCAATAATATTGAAAAAGGAAGAATCCTGAGGCG
GAAAGAACCAGCTGTGGAATGTGTGTCAGTTAGGGTGTGGAAAGTCCCCAGGCTCCCCAGCAGGCAGAAG
TATGCAAAGCATGCATCTCAATTAGTCAGCAACCAGGTGTGGAAAGTCCCCAGGCTCCCCAGCAGGCAGA
AGTATGCAAAGCATGCATCTCAATTAGTCAGCAACCATAGTCCCGCCCCTAACTCCGCCCATCCCGCCCC
TAACTCCGCCCAGTTCCGCCCATTCTCCGCCCCATGGCTGACTAATTTTTTTTATTTATGCAGAGGCCGA
GGCCGCCTCGGCCTCTGAGCTATTCCAGAAGTAGTGAGGAGGCTTTTTTGGAGGCCTAGGCTTTTGCAAA
GATCGATCAAGAGACAGGATGAGGATCGTTTCGCATGATTGAACAAGATGGATTGCACGCAGGTTCTCCG
GCCGCTTGGGTGGAGAGGCTATTCGGCTATGACTGGGCACAACAGACAATCGGCTGCTCTGATGCCGCCG
TGTTCCGGCTGTCAGCGCAGGGGCGCCCGGTTCTTTTTGTCAAGACCGACCTGTCCGGTGCCCTGAATGA
ACTGCAAGACGAGGCAGCGCGGCTATCGTGGCTGGCCACGACGGGCGTTCCTTGCGCAGCTGTGCTCGAC
GTTGTCACTGAAGCGGGAAGGGACTGGCTGCTATTGGGCGAAGTGCCGGGGCAGGATCTCCTGTCATCTC
ACCTTGCTCCTGCCGAGAAAGTATCCATCATGGCTGATGCAATGCGGCGGCTGCATACGCTTGATCCGGC
TACCTGCCCATTCGACCACCAAGCGAAACATCGCATCGAGCGAGCACGTACTCGGATGGAAGCCGGTCTT
GTCGATCAGGATGATCTGGACGAAGAACATCAGGGGCTCGCGCCAGCCGAACTGTTCGCCAGGCTCAAGG
CGAGCATGCCCGACGGCGAGGATCTCGTCGTGACCCATGGCGATGCCTGCTTGCCGAATATCATGGTGGA
AAATGGCCGCTTTTCTGGATTCATCGACTGTGGCCGGCTGGGTGTGGCGGACCGCTATCAGGACATAGCG
TTGGCTACCCGTGATATTGCTGAAGAACTTGGCGGCGAATGGGCTGACCGCTTCCTCGTGCTTTACGGTA
TCGCCGCTCCCGATTCGCAGCGCATCGCCTTCTATCGCCTTCTTGACGAGTTCTTCTGAGCGGGACTCTG
GGGTTCGAAATGACCGACCAAGCGACGCCCAACCTGCCATCACGAGATTTCGATTCCACCGCCGCCTTCT
ATGAAAGGTTGGGCTTCGGAATCGTTTTCCGGGACGCCGGCTGGATGATCCTCCAGCGCGGGGATCTCAT
GCTGGAGTTCTTCGCCCACCCTAGGGGGAGGCTAACTGAAACACGGAAGGAGACAATACCGGAAGGAACC
CGCGCTATGACGGCAATAAAAAGACAGAATAAAACGCACGGTGTTGGGTCGTTTGTTCATAAACGCGGGG
TTCGGTCCCAGGGCTGGCACTCTGTCGATACCCCACCGAGACCCCATTGGGGCCAATACGCCCGCGTTTC
TTCCTTTTCCCCACCCCACCCCCCAAGTTCGGGTGAAGGCCCAGGGCTCGCAGCCAACGTCGGGGCGGCA
GGCCCTGCCATAGCCTCAGGTTACTCATATATACTTTAGATTGATTTAAAACTTCATTTTTAATTTAAAA
GGATCTAGGTGAAGATCCTTTTTGATAATCTCATGACCAAAATCCCTTAACGTGAGTTTTCGTTCCACTG
AGCGTCAGACCCCGTAGAAAAGATCAAAGGATCTTCTTGAGATCCTTTTTTTCTGCGCGTAATCTGCTGC
TTGCAAACAAAAAAACCACCGCTACCAGCGGTGGTTTGTTTGCCGGATCAAGAGCTACCAACTCTTTTTC
CGAAGGTAACTGGCTTCAGCAGAGCGCAGATACCAAATACTGTTCTTCTAGTGTAGCCGTAGTTAGGCCA
CCACTTCAAGAACTCTGTAGCACCGCCTACATACCTCGCTCTGCTAATCCTGTTACCAGTGGCTGCTGCC
AGTGGCGATAAGTCGTGTCTTACCGGGTTGGACTCAAGACGATAGTTACCGGATAAGGCGCAGCGGTCGG
GCTGAACGGGGGGTTCGTGCACACAGCCCAGCTTGGAGCGAACGACCTACACCGAACTGAGATACCTACA
GCGTGAGCTATGAGAAAGCGCCACGCTTCCCGAAGGGAGAAAGGCGGACAGGTATCCGGTAAGCGGCAGG
GTCGGAACAGGAGAGCGCACGAGGGAGCTTCCAGGGGGAAACGCCTGGTATCTTTATAGTCCTGTCGGGT
TTCGCCACCTCTGACTTGAGCGTCGATTTTTGTGATGCTCGTCAGGGGGGCGGAGCCTATGGAAAAACGC
CAGCAACGCGGCCTTTTTACGGTTCCTGGCCTTTTGCTGGCCTTTTGCTCACATGTTCTTTCCTGCGTTA
TCCCCTGATTCTGTGGATAACCGTATTACCGCC
